>Addgene plasmid #79233 | pAB082a | depositor full sequence | sequence record 148354 | Full Sequence
TGAGATCCTTTTTTTCTGCGCGTAATCTGCTGCTTGCAAACAAAAAAACCACCGCTACCAGCGGTGGTTT
GTTTGCCGGATCAAGAGCTACCACCTCTTTTTCCGAAGGTAACTGGCTTCAGCAGAGCGCAGATACCAAA
TACTGTCCTTCTAGTGTAGCCGTAGTTAGGCCACCACTTCAAGAACTCTGTAGCACCGCCTACATACCTC
GCTCTGCTAATCCTGTTACCAGTGGCTGCTGCCAGTGGCGATAAGTCGTGTCTTACCGGGTTGGACTCAA
GACGATAGTTACCGGATAAGGCGCAGCGGTCGGGCTGAACGGGGGGTTCGTGCACACAGCCCAGCTTGGA
GCGAACGACCTACACCGAACTGAGATACCTACAGCGTGAGCTATGAGAAAGCGCCACGCTTCCCGAAGGG
AGAAAGGCGGACAGGTATCCGGTAAGCGGCAGGGTCGGAACAGGAGAGCGCACGAGGGAGCTTCCAGGGG
GAAACGCCTGGTATCTTTATAGTCCTGTCGGGTTTCGCCACCTCTGACTTGAGCGTCGATTTTTGTGATG
CTCGTCAGGGGGGCGGAGCCTATGGAAAAACGCCAGCAACGCGGCCTTTTTACGGTTCCTGGCCTTTTGC
TGGCCTTTTGCTCACATGTTCTTTCCTGCGTTATCCCCTGATTCTGTGGATAACCGTATTACCGCCTTTG
AGTGAGCTGATACCGCTCGCCGCAGCCGAACGACCGAGCGCAGCGAGTCAGTGAGCGAGGAAGCGGAAGA
GCGCCTGATGCGGTATTTTCTCCTTACGCATCTGTGCGGTATTTCACACCGCATATGGTGCACTCTCAGT
ACAATCTGCTCTGATGCCGCATAGTTAAGCCAGTATACACTCCGCTATCGCTACGTGACTGGGTCATGGC
TGCGCCCCGACACCCGCCAACACCCGCTGACGCGCCCTGACGGGCTTGTCTGCTCCCGGCATCCGCTTAC
AGACAAGCTGTGACCGTCTCCGGGAGCTGCATGTGTCAGAGGTTTTCACCGTCATCACCGAAACGCGCGA
GGCAGCTGCGGTAAAGCTCATCAGCGTGGTCGTGAAGCGATTCACAGATGTCTGCCTGTTCATCCGCGTC
CAGCTCGTTGAGTTTCTCCAGAAGCGTTAATGTCTGGCTTCTGATAAAGCGGGCCATGTTAAGGGCGGTT
TTTTCCTGTTTGGTCACTGATGCCTCCGTGTAAGGGGGATTTCTGTTCATGGGGGTAATGATACCGATGA
AACGAGAGAGGATGCTCACGATACGGGTTACTGATGATGAACAAGAGGACATCCGGTCAAATAAAACGAA
AGGCTCAGTCGAAAGACTGGGCCTTTCGTTTTGCTGAGGATTCTAGAGCACAGCTAACACCACGTCGTCC
CTATCTGCTGCCCTAGGTCTATGAGTGGTTGCTGGATAACTTTACGGGCATGCATAAGGCTCGGTATCTA
TATTCAGGGAGACCACAACGGTTTCCCTCTACAAATAATTTTGTTTAACTTTTACTAGAGTAAGGAGGAA
AAAAAA
[273 nt withheld, positions 1547-1819]
GCGGCCGCGGAACAAAAGCTTATTTCTGAAGAGGACTTGGATAACAATCCGAACATCAATGAATGCATTC
CTTATAATTGTTTAAGTAACCCTGAAGTAGAAGTATTAGGTGGAGAAAGAATAGAAACTGGTTACACCCC
AATCGATATTTCCTTGTCGCTAACGCAATTTCTTTTGAGTGAATTTGTTCCCGGTGCTGGATTTGTGTTA
GGACTAGTTGATATAATATGGGGAATTTTTGGTCCCTCTCAATGGGACGCATTTCTTGTACAAATTGAAC
AGTTAATTAACCAAAGAATAGAAGAATTCGCTAGGAACCAAGCCATTTCTAGATTAGAAGGACTAAGCAA
TCTTTATCAAATTTACGCAGAATCTTTTAGAGAGTGGGAAGCAGATCCTACTAATCCAGCATTAAGAGAA
GAGATGCGTATTCAATTCAATGACATGAACAGTGCCCTTACAACCGCTATTCCTCTTTTTGCAGTTCAAA
ATTATCAAGTTCCTCTTTTATCAGTATATGTTCAAGCTGCAAATTTACATTTATCAGTTTTGAGAGATGT
TTCAGTGTTTGGACAAAGGTGGGGATTTGATGCCGCGACTATCAATAGTCGTTATAATGATTTAACTAGG
CTTATTGGCAACTATACAGATTATGCTGTACGCTGGTACAATACGGGATTAGAACGTGTATGGGGACCGG
ATTCTAGAGATTGGGTAAGGTATAATCAATTTAGAAGAGAATTAACACTAACTGTATTAGATATCGTTGC
TCTGTTCCCGAATTATGATAGTAGAAGATATCCAATTCGAACAGTTTCCCAATTAACAAGAGAAATTTAT
ACAAACCCAGTATTAGAAAATTTTGATGGTAGTTTTCGAGGCTCGGCTCAGGGCATAGAAAGAAGTATTA
GGAGTCCACATTTGATGGATATACTTAACAGTATAACCATCTATACGGATGCTCATAGGGGTTATTATTA
TTGGTCAGGGCATCAAATAATGGCTTCTCCTGTAGGGTTTTCGGGGCCAGAATTCACTTTTCCGCTATAT
GGAACTATGGGAAATGCAGCTCCACAACAACGTATTGTTGCTCAACTAGGTCAGGGCGTGTATAGAACAT
TATCGTCCACTTTATATAGAAGACCTTTTAATATAGGGATAAATAATCAACAACTATCTGTTCTTGACGG
GACAGAATTTGCTTATGGAACCTCCTCAAATTTGCCATCCGCTGTATACAGAAAAAGCGGAACGGTAGAT
TCGCTGGATGAAATACCGCCACAGAATAACAACGTGCCACCTAGGCAAGGATTTAGTCATCGATTAAGCC
ATGTTTCAATGTTTCGTTCAGGCTTTAGTAATAGTAGTGTAAGTATAATAAGAGCTCCTATGTTCTCTTG
GATACATCGTAGTGCTGAATTTAATAATATAATTGCATCGGATAGTATTACTCAAATCCCTGCAGTGAAG
GGAAACTTTCTTTTTAATGGTTCTGTAATTTCAGGACCAGGATTTACTGGTGGGGACTTAGTTAGATTAA
ATAGTAGTGGAAATAACATTCAGAATAGAGGGTATATTGAAGTTCCAATTCACTTCCCATCGACATCTAC
CAGATATCGAGTTCGTGTACGGTATGCTTCTGTAACCCCGATTCACCTCAACGTTAATTGGGGTAATTCA
TCCATTTTTTCCAATACAGTACCAGCTACAGCTACGTCATTAGATAATCTACAATCAAGTGATTTTGGTT
ATTTTGAAAGTGCCAATGCTTTTACATCTTCATTAGGTAATATAGTAGGTGTTAGAAATTTTAGTGGGAC
TGCAGGAGTGATAATAGACAGATTTGAATTTATTCCAGTTACTTAACTTAATTAACGGCACTCCTCAGCA
AATATAATGACCCTCTTGATAACCCAAGAGGGCATTTTTTAATGCCCATGGCGTTTATTTGCCGACTACC
TTGGTGATCTCGCCTTTCACGTAGTGGACAAATTCTTCCAACTGATCTGCGCGCGAGGCCAAGCGATCTT
CTTCTTGTCCAAGATAAGCCTGTCTAGCTTCAAGTATGACGGGCTGATACTGGGCCGGCAGGCGCTCCAT
TGCCCAGTCGGCAGCGACATCCTTCGGCGCGATTTTGCCGGTTACTGCGCTGTACCAAATGCGGGACAAC
GTAAGCACTACATTTCGCTCATCGCCAGCCCAGTCGGGCGGCGAGTTCCATAGCGTTAAGGTTTCATTTA
GCGCCTCAAATAGATCCTGTTCAGGAACCGGATCAAAGAGTTCCTCCGCCGCTGGACCTACCAAGGCAAC
GCTATGTTCTCTTGCTTTTGTCAGCAAGATAGCCAGATCAATGTCGATCGTGGCTGGCTCGAAGATACCT
GCAAGAATGTCATTGCGCTGCCATTCTCCAAATTGCAGTTCGCGCTTAGCTGGATAACGCCACGGAATGA
TGTCGTCGTGCACAACAATGGTGACTTCTACAGCGCGGAGAATCTCGCTCTCTCCAGGGGAAGCCGAAGT
TTCCAAAAGGTCGTTGATCAAAGCTCGCCGCGTTGTTTCATCAAGCCTTACGGTCACCGTAACCAGCAAA
TCAATATCACTGTGTGGCTTCAGGCCGCCATCCACTGCGGAGCCGTACAAATGTACGGCCAGCAACGTCG
GTTCGAGATGGCGCTCGATGACGCCAACTACCTCTGATAGTTGAGTCGATACTTCGGCGATCACCGCTTC
CCTCATACTCTTCCTTTTTCAATATTATTGAAGCATTTATCAGGGTTATTGTTTCATGAGCGTATACATA
TTTGAATGTATTTAGAAAAATATTAATTGCGTTGCGCTCACTGCCCGCTTTCCAGTCGGGAAACCTGTCG
TGCCAGCTGCATTAATGAATCGGCCAACGCGCGGGGAGAGGCGGTTTGCGTATTGGGCGCCAGGGTGGTT
TTTCTTTTCACCAGTGAGACGGGCAACAGCTGATTGCCCTTCACCGCCTGGCCCTGAGAGAGTTGCAGCA
AGCGGTCCACGCTGGTTTGCCCCAGCAGGCGAAAATCCTGTTTGATGGTGGTTAATGGCGGGATATAACA
TGAGCTGTCTTCGGTATCGTCGTATCCCACTACCGAGATATCCGCACCAACGCGCAGCCCGGACTCGGTA
ATGGCGCGCATTGCGCCCAGCGCCATCTGATCGTTGGCAACCAGCATCGCAGTGGGAACGATGCCCTCAT
TCAGCATTTGCATGGTTTGTTGAAAACCGGACATGGCACTCCAGTCGCCTTCCCGTTCCGCTATCGGCTG
AATTTGATTGCGAGTGAGATATTTATGCCAGCCAGCCAGACGCAGACGCGCCGAGACAGAACTTAATGGG
CCCGCTAACAGTGCGATTTGCTGGTGACCCAATGCGACCAGATGCTCCACGCCCAGTCGCGTACCGTCTT
CATGGGAGAAAATAATACTGTTGATGGGTGTCTGGTCAGAGACATCAAGAAATAACGCCGGAACATTAGT
GCAGGCAGCTTCCACAGCAATGGCATCCTGGTCATCCAGCGGATAGTTAATGATCAGCCCACTGACGCGT
TGCGCGAGAAGATTGTGCACCGCCGCTTTACAGGCTTCGACGCCGCTTCGTTCTACCATCGACACCACCA
CGCTGGCACCCAGTTGATCGGCGCGAGATTTAATCGCCGCGACAATTTGCGACGGCGCGTGCAGGGCCAG
ACTGGAGGTGGCAACGCCAATCAGCAACGACTGTTTGCCCGCCAGTTGTTGTGCCACGCGGTTGGGAATG
TAATTCAGCTCCGCCATCGCCGCTTCCACTTTTTCCCGCGTTTTCGCAGAAACGTGGCTGGCCTGGTTCA
CCACGCGGGAAACGGTCTGATAAGAGACACCGGCATACTCTGCGACATCGTATAACGTTACTGGTTTCAC
ATTCACCACCCTGAATTGACTCTCTTCCGGGCGCTATCATGCCATACCGCGAAAGGTTTTGCACCATAGG
CCAAATAGGCCGT
Features (pLannotate 1.2.2; 12 found; start..end, strand, type, name):
    774..914     -  misc_feature   bom: basis of mobility region from pBR322
   1016..1207    -  CDS            rop: Rop protein, which maintains plasmids at low copy number; rop
   1248..1304    +  CDS            mbeC (fragment): MBEC_ECOLX - Experimental evidence at protein level: Swiss-Prot protein existence level 1. Required for efficient mobilization of ColE1 plasmid and is thus essential to promote the specific transfer of the plasmid during conjugation. Probably functions by inducing DNA bending, helping the MbeA relaxase to melt the DNA around the nic site and cleave the phosphodiester bond. Binds specifically double-stranded DNA (dsDNA) containing the ColE1 oriT but does not recognize the inverted repeat (IR). From Escherichia coli.
   1318..1362    +  terminator     rrnB T1 terminator: transcription terminator T1 from the E. coli rrnB gene
   1547..1819    +  CDS            rpoZ (sequence withheld): RPOZ_ECO24 - Experimental evidence at protein level: Swiss-Prot protein existence level 1. Promotes RNA polymerase assembly. Latches the N- and C- terminal regions of the beta' subunit thereby facilitating its interaction with the beta and alpha subunits. From Escherichia coli O139:H28 (strain E24377A / ETEC).
   1832..1858    +  CDS            Myc (fragment): Myc (human c-Myc proto-oncogene) epitope tag
   1856..3682    +  CDS            cry1Ac (fragment): CR1AC_BACTK - Also known as cry1A(c), cry218, cryIA(c). Experimental evidence at protein level: Swiss-Prot protein existence level 1. Promotes colloidosmotic lysis by binding to the midgut epithelial cells of many lepidopteran larvae. From Bacillus thuringiensis subsp. kurstaki. Introduced by genetic manipulation and expressed in insect-resistant cotton and tomato by Calgene (Monsanto) and in maize by Dekalb Genetics.
   3764..4555    -  CDS            SmR: aminoglycoside adenylyltransferase (Murphy, 1985); aadA; confers resistance to spectinomycin and streptomycin
   4556..4641    -  promoter       AmpR promoter (fragment): bla
   4657..5739    -  CDS            lacI: lac repressor; lacI; The lac repressor binds to the lac operator to inhibit transcription in E. coli. This inhibition can be relieved by adding lactose or isopropyl-β-D-thiogalactopyranoside (IPTG).
   5740..5806    -  promoter       lacIq promoter (fragment): lacI (mutant); In the lacIq allele, a single base change in the promoter boosts expression of the lacI gene about 10-fold.
   5822..588     +  rep_origin     ori (across the origin): high-copy-number ColE1/pMB1/pBR322/pUC origin of replication
