[The description below was written by a language model from this plasmid's Addgene catalogue record and pLannotate feature annotations shown in this document.]
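Description:
pAB082a is a bacterial expression plasmid built on a ColE1-type backbone for use in E. coli. It is selected with spectinomycin through an aadA (SmR) aminoglycoside adenylyltransferase gene, which sits downstream of a fragment of the bla (AmpR) promoter. The annotated 5.8 kb sequence contains a ColE1/pMB1-family origin of replication along with the pBR322-derived bom region, a rop gene and a small mbeC fragment. The catalogue lists the plasmid as high copy, although rop is normally associated with reduced copy number. The record does not resolve this discrepancy. A lacI repressor gene driven by a lacIq promoter fragment is also present on the opposite strand.

The payload is a fusion open reading frame, placed after an rrnB T1 terminator that insulates it from upstream transcription. It is expressed, according to the catalogue, from the Ppro1 promoter, which is not picked up in the feature table. The fusion consists of rpoZ, the omega subunit of E. coli RNA polymerase, followed by a short stretch annotated as a partial Myc epitope. This stretch may simply be linker sequence. It is followed by a large fragment of Bacillus thuringiensis Cry1Ac. The "d123" in the insert name presumably refers to the three toxin core domains.

Tethering a protein to rpoZ is the standard design of bacterial two-hybrid systems. Binding of the fused protein to a DNA-anchored partner recruits RNA polymerase and activates a reporter or selection gene. This fits the stated purpose of directed evolution of protein-protein interactions and the associated work on continuous evolution of Bt toxins. The binding partner and reporter components are not on this plasmid.
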