Addgene plasmid #79233: pAB082a
Purpose: Directed Evolution of Protein-Protein Interactions
Depositing lab: David Liu. Depositing organization: Harvard University. Publication: Continuous evolution of Bacillus thuringiensis toxins overcomes insect resistance. Badran AH, Guzov VM, Huai Q, Kemp MM, Vishwanath P, Kain W, Nance AM, Evdokimov A, Moshiri F, Turner KH, Wang P, Malvar T, Liu DR. Nature. 2016 May 5;533(7601):58-63. doi: 10.1038/nature17938. Epub 2016 Apr 27. PubMed 27120167.
Backbone
  Vector backbone: ColEI
  Backbone manufacturer: David Liu Lab
  Backbone size w/o insert (bp): 2992
  Vector type: Bacterial Expression
Growth in bacteria
  Bacterial resistance: Spectinomycin, 50 μg/mL
  Growth temperature: 37°C
  Growth strain: NEB Turbo
  Copy number: High Copy
Gene/Insert
  Gene/Insert name: Ppro1 rpoZ-Cry1Ac-d123
  Species: Synthetic
  Promoter: Ppro1
  Cloning method: Ligation Independent Cloning
  Sequencing primers: 5′ n/a; 3′ n/a
Terms and licenses: Academic/Nonprofit Terms; Industry Terms: Not Available to Industry
How to cite: pAB082a was a gift from David Liu (Addgene plasmid # 79233 ; http://n2t.net/addgene:79233 ; RRID:Addgene_79233)
