>Addgene plasmid #79233 | pAB082a | addgene partial sequence | sequence record 151335 | pGEX3 5'-CCGGGAGCTGCATGTGTCAGAGG-3'
AGCTCATCAGCGTGGTCGTGAAGCGATTCACAGATGTCTGCCTGTTCATCCGCGTCCAGCTCGTTGAGTT
TCTCCAGAAGCGTTAATGTCTGGCTTCTGATAAAGCGGGCCATGTTAAGGGCGGTTTTTTCCTGTTTGGT
CACTGATGCCTCCGTGTAAGGGGGATTTCTGTTCATGGGGGTAATGATACCGATGAAACGAGAGAGGATG
CTCACGATACGGGTTACTGATGATGAACAAGAGGACATCCGGTCAAATAAAACGAAAGGCTCAGTCGAAA
GACTGGGCCTTTCGTTTTGCTGAGGATTCTAGAGCACAGCTAACACCACGTCGTCCCTATCTGCTGCCCT
AGGTCTATGAGTGGTTGCTGGATAACTTTACGGGCATGCATAAGGCTCGGTATCTATATTCAGGGAGACC
ACAACGGTTTCCCTCTACAAATAATTTTGTTTAACTTTTACTAGAGTAAGGAGGAAAAAAAA
[273 nt withheld, positions 483-755]
GCGGCCGCGGAACAA
