>Addgene plasmid #79233 | pAB082a | addgene partial sequence | sequence record 151337 | Spect-F 5'-cagcccgtcatacttgaagc-3'
AGAGATCGCTTGGCCTCGCGCGCAGATCAGTTGGAAGAATTTGTCCACTACGTGAAAGGCGAGATCACCA
AGGTAGTCGGCAAATAAACGCCATGGGCATTAAAAAATGCCCTCTTGGGTTATCAAGAGGGTCATTATAT
TTGCTGAGGAGTGCCGTTAATTAAGTTAAGTAACTGGAATAAATTCAAATCTGTCTATTATCACTCCTGC
AGTCCCACTAAAATTTCTAACACCTACTATATTACCTAATGAAGATGTAAAAGCATTGGCACTTTCAAAA
TAACCAAAATCACTTGATTGTAGATTATCTAATGACGTAGCTGTAGCTGGTACTGTATTGGAAAAAATGG
ATGAATTACCCCAATTAACGTTGAGGTGAATCGGGGTTACAGAAGCATACCGTACACGAACTCGATATCT
GGTAGATGTCGATGGGAAGTGAATTGGAACTTCAATATACCCTCTATTCTGAATGTTATTTCCACTACTA
TTTAATCTAACTAAGTCCCCACCAGTAAATCCTGGTCCTGAAATTACAGAACCATTAAAAAGAAAGTTTC
CCTTCACTGCAGGGATTTGAGTAATACTATCCGATGCAATTATATTATTAAATTCAGCACTACGATGTAT
CCAAGAGAACATAGGAGCTCTTATTATACTTACACTACTATTACTAAAGCCTGAACGAAACATTGAAACA
TGGCTTAATCGATGACTAAATCCTTGCCTAGGTGGCACGTTGTTATTCTGTGGCGGTATTTCATCCAGCG
AATCTACCGTTCCGCTTTT
